>Addgene plasmid #116327 | pHAGE-ERBB2-D769H | addgene full sequence | sequence record 250560 | Addgene NGS Result
TGGAAGGGCTAATTCACTCCCAAAGAAGACAAGATATCCTTGATCTGTGGATCTACCACACACAAGGCTA
CTTCCCTGATTAGCAGAACTACACACCAGGGCCAGGGGTCAGATATCCACTGACCTTTGGATGGTGCTAC
AAGCTAGTACCAGTTGAGCCAGATAAGGTAGAAGAGGCCAATAAAGGAGAGAACACCAGCTTGTTACACC
CTGTGAGCCTGCATGGGATGGATGACCCGGAGAGAGAAGTGTTAGAGTGGAGGTTTGACAGCCGCCTAGC
ATTTCATCACGTGGCCCGAGAGCTGCATCCGGAGTACTTCAAGAACTGCTGATATCGAGCTTGCTACAAG
GGACTTTCCGCTGGGGACTTTCCAGGGAGGCGTGGCCTGGGCGGGACTGGGGAGTGGCGAGCCCTCAGAT
CCTGCATATAAGCAGCTGCTTTTTGCCTGTACTGGGTCTCTCTGGTTAGACCAGATCTGAGCCTGGGAGC
TCTCTGGCTAACTAGGGAACCCACTGCTTAAGCCTCAATAAAGCTTGCCTTGAGTGCTTCAAGTAGTGTG
TGCCCGTCTGTTGTGTGACTCTGGTAACTAGAGATCCCTCAGACCCTTTTAGTCAGTGTGGAAAATCTCT
AGCAGTGGCGCCCGAACAGGGACTTGAAAGCGAAAGGGAAACCAGAGGAGCTCTCTCGACGCAGGACTCG
GCTTGCTGAAGCGCGCACGGCAAGAGGCGAGGGGCGGCGACTGGTGAGTACGCCAAAAATTTTGACTAGC
GGAGGCTAGAAGGAGAGAGATGGGTGCGAGAGCGTCAGTATTAAGCGGGGGAGAATTAGATCGCGATGGG
AAAAAATTCGGTTAAGGCCAGGGGGAAAGAAAAAATATAAATTAAAACATATAGTATGGGCAAGCAGGGA
GCTAGAACGATTCGCAGTTAATCCTGGCCTGTTAGAAACATCAGAAGGCTGTAGACAAATACTGGGACAG
CTACAACCATCCCTTCAGACAGGATCAGAAGAACTTAGATCATTATATAATACAGTAGCAACCCTCTATT
GTGTGCATCAAAGGATAGAGATAAAAGACACCAAGGAAGCTTTAGACAAGATAGAGGAAGAGCAAAACAA
AAGTAAGACCACCGCACAGCAAGCGGCCGGCCGCTGATCTTCAGACCTGGAGGAGGAGATATGAGGGACA
ATTGGAGAAGTGAATTATATAAATATAAAGTAGTAAAAATTGAACCATTAGGAGTAGCACCCACCAAGGC
AAAGAGAAGAGTGGTGCAGAGAGAAAAAAGAGCAGTGGGAATAGGAGCTTTGTTCCTTGGGTTCTTGGGA
GCAGCAGGAAGCACTATGGGCGCAGCGTCAATGACGCTGACGGTACAGGCCAGACAATTATTGTCTGGTA
TAGTGCAGCAGCAGAACAATTTGCTGAGGGCTATTGAGGCGCAACAGCATCTGTTGCAACTCACAGTCTG
GGGCATCAAGCAGCTCCAGGCAAGAATCCTGGCTGTGGAAAGATACCTAAAGGATCAACAGCTCCTGGGG
ATTTGGGGTTGCTCTGGAAAACTCATTTGCACCACTGCTGTGCCTTGGAATGCTAGTTGGAGTAATAAAT
CTCTGGAACAGATTTGGAATCACACGACCTGGATGGAGTGGGACAGAGAAATTAACAATTACACAAGCTT
AATACACTCCTTAATTGAAGAATCGCAAAACCAGCAAGAAAAGAATGAACAAGAATTATTGGAATTAGAT
AAATGGGCAAGTTTGTGGAATTGGTTTAACATAACAAATTGGCTGTGGTATATAAAATTATTCATAATGA
TAGTAGGAGGCTTGGTAGGTTTAAGAATAGTTTTTGCTGTACTTTCTATAGTGAATAGAGTTAGGCAGGG
ATATTCACCATTATCGTTTCAGACCCACCTCCCAACCCCGAGGGGACCCGACAGGCCCGAAGGAATAGAA
GAAGAAGGTGGAGAGAGAGACAGAGACAGATCCATTCGATTAGTGAACGGATCTCGACGGTATCGCCGAA
TTCACAAATGGCAGTATTCATCCACAATTTTAAAAGAAAAGGGGGGATTGGGGGGTACAGTGCAGGGGAA
AGAATAGTAGACATAATAGCAACAGACATACAAACTAAAGAATTACAAAAACAAATTACAAAAATTCAAA
ATTTTCGGGTTTATTACAGGGACAGCAGAGATCCAGTTTGGACTAGTCGTGAGGCTCCGGTGCCCGTCAG
TGGGCAGAGCGCACATCGCCCACAGTCCCCGAGAAGTTGGGGGGAGGGGTCGGCAATTGAACCGGTGCCT
AGAGAAGGTGGCGCGGGGTAAACTGGGAAAGTGATGTCGTGTACTGGCTCCGCCTTTTTCCCGAGGGTGG
GGGAGAACCGTATATAAGTGCAGTAGTCGCCGTGAACGTTCTTTTTCGCAACGGGTTTGCCGCCAGAACA
CAGGTAAGTGCCGTGTGTGGTTCCCGCGGGCCTGGCCTCTTTACGGGTTATGGCCCTTGCGTGCCTTGAA
TTACTTCCACCTGGCTGCAGTACGTGATTCTTGATCCCGAGCTTCGGGTTGGAAGTGGGTGGGAGAGTTC
GAGGCCTTGCGCTTAAGGAGCCCCTTCGCCTCGTGCTTGAGTTGAGGCCTGGCCTGGGCGCTGGGGCCGC
CGCGTGCGAATCTGGTGGCACCTTCGCGCCTGTCTCGCTGCTTTCGATAAGTCTCTAGCCATTTAAAATT
TTTGATGACCTGCTGCGACGCTTTTTTTCTGGCAAGATAGTCTTGTAAATGCGGGCCAAGATCTGCACAC
TGGTATTTCGGTTTTTGGGGCCGCGGGCGGCGACGGGGCCCGTGCGTCCCAGCGCACATGTTCGGCGAGG
CGGGGCCTGCGAGCGCGGCCACCGAGAATCGGACGGGGGTAGTCTCAAGCTGGCCGGCCTGCTCTGGTGC
CTGGCCTCGCGCCGCCGTGTATCGCCCCGCCCTGGGCGGCAAGGCTGGCCCGGTCGGCACCAGTTGCGTG
AGCGGAAAGATGGCCGCTTCCCGGCCCTGCTGCAGGGAGCTCAAAATGGAGGACGCGGCGCTCGGGAGAG
CGGGCGGGTGAGTCACCCACACAAAGGAAAAGGGCCTTTCCGTCCTCAGCCGTCGCTTCATGTGACTCCA
CGGAGTACCGGGCGCCGTCCAGGCACCTCGATTAGTTCTCGAGCTTTTGGAGTACGTCGTCTTTAGGTTG
GGGGGAGGGGTTTTATGCGATGGAGTTTCCCCACACTGAGTGGGTGGAGACTGAAGTTAGGCCAGCTTGG
CACTTGATGTAATTCTCCTTGGAATTTGCCCTTTTTGAGTTTGGATCTTGGTTCATTCTCAAGCCTCAGA
CAGTGGTTCAAAGTTTTTTTCTTCCATTTCAGGTGTCGTGAAGCGGCCCTGCAGATATCAACAAGTTTGT
ACAAAAAAGCAGGCACCATGGAGCTGGCGGCCTTGTGCCGCTGGGGGCTCCTCCTCGCCCTCTTGCCCCC
CGGAGCCGCGAGCACCCAAGTGTGCACCGGCACAGACATGAAGCTGCGGCTCCCTGCCAGTCCCGAGACC
CACCTGGACATGCTCCGCCACCTCTACCAGGGCTGCCAGGTGGTGCAGGGAAACCTGGAACTCACCTACC
TGCCCACCAATGCCAGCCTGTCCTTCCTGCAGGATATCCAGGAGGTGCAGGGCTACGTGCTCATCGCTCA
CAACCAAGTGAGGCAGGTCCCACTGCAGAGGCTGCGGATTGTGCGAGGCACCCAGCTCTTTGAGGACAAC
TATGCCCTGGCCGTGCTAGACAATGGAGACCCGCTGAACAATACCACCCCTGTCACAGGGGCCTCCCCAG
GAGGCCTGCGGGAGCTGCAGCTTCGAAGCCTCACAGAGATCTTGAAAGGAGGGGTCTTGATCCAGCGGAA
CCCCCAGCTCTGCTACCAGGACACGATTTTGTGGAAGGACATCTTCCACAAGAACAACCAGCTGGCTCTC
ACACTGATAGACACCAACCGCTCTCGGGCCTGCCACCCCTGTTCTCCGATGTGTAAGGGCTCCCGCTGCT
GGGGAGAGAGTTCTGAGGATTGTCAGAGCCTGACGCGCACTGTCTGTGCCGGTGGCTGTGCCCGCTGCAA
GGGGCCACTGCCCACTGACTGCTGCCATGAGCAGTGTGCTGCCGGCTGCACGGGCCCCAAGCACTCTGAC
TGCCTGGCCTGCCTCCACTTCAACCACAGTGGCATCTGTGAGCTGCACTGCCCAGCCCTGGTCACCTACA
ACACAGACACGTTTGAGTCCATGCCCAATCCCGAGGGCCGGTATACATTCGGCGCCAGCTGTGTGACTGC
CTGTCCCTACAACTACCTTTCTACGGACGTGGGATCCTGCACCCTCGTCTGCCCCCTGCACAACCAAGAG
GTGACAGCAGAGGATGGAACACAGCGGTGTGAGAAGTGCAGCAAGCCCTGTGCCCGAGTGTGCTATGGTC
TGGGCATGGAGCACTTGCGAGAGGTGAGGGCAGTTACCAGTGCCAATATCCAGGAGTTTGCTGGCTGCAA
GAAGATCTTTGGGAGCCTGGCATTTCTGCCGGAGAGCTTTGATGGGGACCCAGCCTCCAACACTGCCCCG
CTCCAGCCAGAGCAGCTCCAAGTGTTTGAGACTCTGGAAGAGATCACAGGTTACCTATACATCTCAGCAT
GGCCGGACAGCCTGCCTGACCTCAGCGTCTTCCAGAACCTGCAAGTAATCCGGGGACGAATTCTGCACAA
TGGCGCCTACTCGCTGACCCTGCAAGGGCTGGGCATCAGCTGGCTGGGGCTGCGCTCACTGAGGGAACTG
GGCAGTGGACTGGCCCTCATCCACCATAACACCCACCTCTGCTTCGTGCACACGGTGCCCTGGGACCAGC
TCTTTCGGAACCCGCACCAAGCTCTGCTCCACACTGCCAACCGGCCAGAGGACGAGTGTGTGGGCGAGGG
CCTGGCCTGCCACCAGCTGTGCGCCCGAGGGCACTGCTGGGGTCCAGGGCCCACCCAGTGTGTCAACTGC
AGCCAGTTCCTTCGGGGCCAGGAGTGCGTGGAGGAATGCCGAGTACTGCAGGGGCTCCCCAGGGAGTATG
TGAATGCCAGGCACTGTTTGCCGTGCCACCCTGAGTGTCAGCCCCAGAATGGCTCAGTGACCTGTTTTGG
ACCGGAGGCTGACCAGTGTGTGGCCTGTGCCCACTATAAGGACCCTCCCTTCTGCGTGGCCCGCTGCCCC
AGCGGTGTGAAACCTGACCTCTCCTACATGCCCATCTGGAAGTTTCCAGATGAGGAGGGCGCATGCCAGC
CTTGCCCCATCAACTGCACCCACTCCTGTGTGGACCTGGATGACAAGGGCTGCCCCGCCGAGCAGAGAGC
CAGCCCTCTGACGTCCATCATCTCTGCGGTGGTTGGCATTCTGCTGGTCGTGGTCTTGGGGGTGGTCTTT
GGGATCCTCATCAAGCGACGGCAGCAGAAGATCCGGAAGTACACGATGCGGAGACTGCTGCAGGAAACGG
AGCTGGTGGAGCCGCTGACACCTAGCGGAGCGATGCCCAACCAGGCGCAGATGCGGATCCTGAAAGAGAC
GGAGCTGAGGAAGGTGAAGGTGCTTGGATCTGGCGCTTTTGGCACAGTCTACAAGGGCATCTGGATCCCT
GATGGGGAGAATGTGAAAATTCCAGTGGCCATCAAAGTGTTGAGGGAAAACACATCCCCCAAAGCCAACA
AAGAAATCTTACACGAAGCATACGTGATGGCTGGTGTGGGCTCCCCATATGTCTCCCGCCTTCTGGGCAT
CTGCCTGACATCCACGGTGCAGCTGGTGACACAGCTTATGCCCTATGGCTGCCTCTTAGACCATGTCCGG
GAAAACCGCGGACGCCTGGGCTCCCAGGACCTGCTGAACTGGTGTATGCAGATTGCCAAGGGGATGAGCT
ACCTGGAGGATGTGCGGCTCGTACACAGGGACTTGGCCGCTCGGAACGTGCTGGTCAAGAGTCCCAACCA
TGTCAAAATTACAGACTTCGGGCTGGCTCGGCTGCTGGACATTGACGAGACAGAGTACCATGCAGATGGG
GGCAAGGTGCCCATCAAGTGGATGGCGCTGGAGTCCATTCTCCGCCGGCGGTTCACCCACCAGAGTGATG
TGTGGAGTTATGGTGTGACTGTGTGGGAGCTGATGACTTTTGGGGCCAAACCTTACGATGGGATCCCAGC
CCGGGAGATCCCTGACCTGCTGGAAAAGGGGGAGCGGCTGCCCCAGCCCCCCATCTGCACCATTGATGTC
TACATGATCATGGTCAAATGTTGGATGATTGACTCTGAATGTCGGCCAAGATTCCGGGAGTTGGTGTCTG
AATTCTCCCGCATGGCCAGGGACCCCCAGCGCTTTGTGGTCATCCAGAATGAGGACTTGGGCCCAGCCAG
TCCCTTGGACAGCACCTTCTACCGCTCACTGCTGGAGGACGATGACATGGGGGACCTGGTGGATGCTGAG
GAGTATCTGGTACCCCAGCAGGGCTTCTTCTGTCCAGACCCTGCCCCGGGCGCTGGGGGCATGGTCCACC
ACAGGCACCGCAGCTCATCTACCAGGAGTGGCGGTGGGGACCTGACACTAGGGCTGGAGCCCTCTGAAGA
GGAGGCCCCCAGGTCTCCACTGGCACCCTCCGAAGGGGCTGGCTCCGATGTATTTGATGGTGACCTGGGA
ATGGGGGCAGCCAAGGGGCTGCAAAGCCTCCCCACACATGACCCCAGCCCTCTACAGCGGTACAGTGAGG
ACCCCACAGTACCCCTGCCCTCTGAGACTGATGGCTACGTTGCCCCCCTGACCTGCAGCCCCCAGCCTGA
ATATGTGAACCAGCCAGATGTTCGGCCCCAGCCCCCTTCGCCCCGAGAGGGCCCTCTGCCTGCTGCCCGA
CCTGCTGGTGCCACTCTGGAAAGGCCCAAGACTCTCTCCCCAGGGAAGAATGGGGTCGTCAAAGACGTTT
TTGCCTTTGGGGGTGCCGTGGAGAACCCCGAGTACTTGACACCCCAGGGAGGAGCTGCCCCTCAGCCCCA
CCCTCCTCCTGCCTTCAGCCCAGCCTTCGACAACCTCTATTACTGGGACCAGGACCCACCAGAGCGGGGG
GCTCCACCCAGCACCTTCAAAGGGACACCTACGGCAGAGAACCCAGAGTACCTGGGTCTGGACGTGCCAG
TGTAGAACCCAGCTTTCTTGTACAAAGTGGTTGATATCCAGCACAGTGGCGGCCGCTCGAGTCTAGAGGG
CCCGCGGTTCGAAGGTAAGCCTATCCCTAACCCTCTCCTCGGTCTCGATTCTACGCGTACCGGTTAGTAA
TGAGATCCCTCCCCCCCCCCTAACGTTACTGGCCGAAGCCGCTTGGAATAAGGCCGGTGTGCGTTTGTCT
ATATGTTATTTTCCACCATATTGCCGTCTTTTGGCAATGTGAGGGCCCGGAAACCTGGCCCTGTCTTCTT
GACGAGCATTCCTAGGGGTCTTTCCCCTCTCGCCAAAGGAATGCAAGGTCTGTTGAATGTCGTGAAGGAA
GCAGTTCCTCTGGAAGCTTCTTGAAGACAAACAACGTCTGTAGCGACCCTTTGCAGGCAGCGGAACCCCC
CACCTGGCGACAGGTGCCTCTGCGGCCAAAAGCCACGTGTATAAGATACACCTGCAAAGGCGGCACAACC
CCAGTGCCACGTTGTGAGTTGGATAGTTGTGGAAAGAGTCAAATGGCTCTCCTCAAGCGTATTCAACAAG
GGGCTGAAGGATGCCCAGAAGGTACCCCATTGTATGGGATCTGATCTGGGGCCTCGGTGCACATGCTTTA
CATGTGTTTAGTCGAGGTTAAAAAAACGTCTAGGCCCCCCGAACCACGGGGACGTGGTTTTCCTTTGAAA
AACACGATGATAATATGGCCACACATATGGTGAGCAAGGGCGAGGAGCTGTTCACCGGGGTGGTGCCCAT
CCTGGTCGAGCTGGACGGCGACGTAAACGGCCACAAGTTCAGCGTGTCCGGCGAGGGCGAGGGCGATGCC
ACCTACGGCAAGCTGACCCTGAAGTTCATCTGCACCACCGGCAAGCTGCCCGTGCCCTGGCCCACCCTCG
TGACCACCCTGACCTACGGCGTGCAGTGCTTCAGCCGCTACCCCGACCACATGAAGCAGCACGACTTCTT
CAAGTCCGCCATGCCCGAAGGCTACGTCCAGGAGCGCACCATCTTCTTCAAGGACGACGGCAACTACAAG
ACCCGCGCCGAGGTGAAGTTCGAGGGCGACACCCTGGTGAACCGCATCGAGCTGAAGGGCATCGACTTCA
AGGAGGACGGCAACATCCTGGGGCACAAGCTGGAGTACAACTACAACAGCCACAACGTCTATATCATGGC
CGACAAGCAGAAGAACGGCATCAAGGTGAACTTCAAGATCCGCCACAACATCGAGGACGGCAGCGTGCAG
CTCGCCGACCACTACCAGCAGAACACCCCCATCGGCGACGGCCCCGTGCTGCTGCCCGACAACCACTACC
TGAGCACCCAGTCCGCCCTGAGCAAAGACCCCAACGAGAAGCGCGATCACATGGTCCTGCTGGAGTTCGT
GACCGCCGCCGGGATCACTCTCGGCATGGACGAGCTGTACAAGTAAATCGATAGATCCTAATCAACCTCT
GGATTACAAAATTTGTGAAAGATTGACTGGTATTCTTAACTATGTTGCTCCTTTTACGCTATGTGGATAC
GCTGCTTTAATGCCTTTGTATCATGCTATTGCTTCCCGTATGGCTTTCATTTTCTCCTCCTTGTATAAAT
CCTGGTTGCTGTCTCTTTATGAGGAGTTGTGGCCCGTTGTCAGGCAACGTGGCGTGGTGTGCACTGTGTT
TGCTGACGCAACCCCCACTGGTTGGGGCATTGCCACCACCTGTCAGCTCCTTTCCGGGACTTTCGCTTTC
CCCCTCCCTATTGCCACGGCGGAACTCATCGCCGCCTGCCTTGCCCGCTGCTGGACAGGGGCTCGGCTGT
TGGGCACTGACAATTCCGTGGTGTTGTCGGGGAAATCATCGTCCTTTCCTTGGCTGCTCGCCTGTGTTGC
CACCTGGATTCTGCGCGGGACGTCCTTCTGCTACGTCCCTTCGGCCCTCAATCCAGCGGACCTTCCTTCC
CGCGGCCTGCTGCCGGCTCTGCGGCCTCTTCCGCGTCTTCGCCTTCGCCCTCAGACGAGTCGGATCTCCC
TTTGGGCCGCCTCCCCGCCTGAGATCCTTTAAGACCAATGACTTACAAGGCAGCTGTAGATCTTAGCCAC
TTTTTAAAAGAAAAGGGGGGACTGGAAGGGCTAATTCACTCCCAACGAAGACAAGATCTGCTTTTTGCTT
GTACTGGGTCTCTCTGGTTAGACCAGATCTGAGCCTGGGAGCTCTCTGGCTAACTAGGGAACCCACTGCT
TAAGCCTCAATAAAGCTTGCCTTGAGTGCTTCAAGTAGTGTGTGCCCGTCTGTTGTGTGACTCTGGTAAC
TAGAGATCCCTCAGACCCTTTTAGTCAGTGTGGAAAATCTCTAGCAGTAGTAGTTCATGTCATCTTATTA
TTCAGTATTTATAACTTGCAAAGAAATGAATATCAGAGAGTGAGAGGCCCGGGTTAATTAAGGAAAGGGC
TAGATCATTCTTGAAGACGAAAGGGCCTCGTGATACGCCTATTTTTATAGGTTAATGTCATGATAATAAT
GGTTTCTTAGACGTCAGGTGGCACTTTTCGGGGAAATGTGCGCGGAACCCCTATTTGTTTATTTTTCTAA
ATACATTCAAATATGTATCCGCTCATGAGACAATAACCCTGATAAATGCTTCAATAATATTGAAAAAGGA
AGAGTATGAGTATTCAACATTTCCGTGTCGCCCTTATTCCCTTTTTTGCGGCATTTTGCCTTCCTGTTTT
TGCTCACCCAGAAACGCTGGTGAAAGTAAAAGATGCTGAAGATCAGTTGGGTGCACGAGTGGGTTACATC
GAACTGGATCTCAACAGCGGTAAGATCCTTGAGAGTTTTCGCCCCGAAGAACGTTTTCCAATGATGAGCA
CTTTTAAAGTTCTGCTATGTGGCGCGGTATTATCCCGTGTTGACGCCGGGCAAGAGCAACTCGGTCGCCG
CATACACTATTCTCAGAATGACTTGGTTGAGTACTCACCAGTCACAGAAAAGCATCTTACGGATGGCATG
ACAGTAAGAGAATTATGCAGTGCTGCCATAACCATGAGTGATAACACTGCGGCCAACTTACTTCTGACAA
CGATCGGAGGACCGAAGGAGCTAACCGCTTTTTTGCACAACATGGGGGATCATGTAACTCGCCTTGATCG
TTGGGAACCGGAGCTGAATGAAGCCATACCAAACGACGAGCGTGACACCACGATGCCTGTAGCAATGGCA
ACAACGTTGCGCAAACTATTAACTGGCGAACTACTTACTCTAGCTTCCCGGCAACAATTAATAGACTGGA
TGGAGGCGGATAAAGTTGCAGGACCACTTCTGCGCTCGGCCCTTCCGGCTGGCTGGTTTATTGCTGATAA
ATCTGGAGCCGGTGAGCGTGGGTCTCGCGGTATCATTGCAGCACTGGGGCCAGATGGTAAGCCCTCCCGT
ATCGTAGTTATCTACACGACGGGGAGTCAGGCAACTATGGATGAACGAAATAGACAGATCGCTGAGATAG
GTGCCTCACTGATTAAGCATTGGTAACTGTCAGACCAAGTTTACTCATATATACTTTAGATTGATTTAAA
ACTTCATTTTTAATTTAAAAGGATCTAGGTGAAGATCCTTTTTGATAATCTCATGACCAAAATCCCTTAA
CGTGAGTTTTCGTTCCACTGAGCGTCAGACCCCGTAGAAAAGATCAAAGGATCTTCTTGAGATCCTTTTT
TTCTGCGCGTAATCTGCTGCTTGCAAACAAAAAAACCACCGCTACCAGCGGTGGTTTGTTTGCCGGATCA
AGAGCTACCAACTCTTTTTCCGAAGGTAACTGGCTTCAGCAGAGCGCAGATACCAAATACTGTTCTTCTA
GTGTAGCCGTAGTTAGGCCACCACTTCAAGAACTCTGTAGCACCGCCTACATACCTCGCTCTGCTAATCC
TGTTACCAGTGGCTGCTGCCAGTGGCGATAAGTCGTGTCTTACCGGGTTGGACTCAAGACGATAGTTACC
GGATAAGGCGCAGCGGTCGGGCTGAACGGGGGGTTCGTGCACACAGCCCAGCTTGGAGCGAACGACCTAC
ACCGAACTGAGATACCTACAGCGTGAGCTATGAGAAAGCGCCACGCTTCCCGAAGGGAGAAAGGCGGACA
GGTATCCGGTAAGCGGCAGGGTCGGAACAGGAGAGCGCACGAGGGAGCTTCCAGGGGGAAACGCCTGGTA
TCTTTATAGTCCTGTCGGGTTTCGCCACCTCTGACTTGAGCGTCGATTTTTGTGATGCTCGTCAGGGGGG
CGGAGCCTATGGAAAAACGCCAGCAACGCGGCCTTTTTACGGTTCCTGGCCTTTTGCTGGCCTTTTGCTC
ACATGTTCTTTCCTGCGTTATCCCCTGATTCTGTGGATAACCGTATTACCGCCTTTGAGTGAGCTGATAC
CGCTCGCCGCAGCCGAACGACCGAGCGCAGCGAGTCAGTGAGCGAGGAAGCGGAAGAGCGCCCAATACGC
AAACCGCCTCTCCCCGCGCGTTGGCCGATTCATTAATGCAGCAAGCTCATGGCTGACTAATTTTTTTTAT
TTATGCAGAGGCCGAGGCCGCCTCGGCCTCTGAGCTATTCCAGAAGTAGTGAGGAGGCTTTTTTGGAGGC
CTAGGCTTTTGCAAAAAGCTCCCCGTGGCACGACAGGTTTCCCGACTGGAAAGCGGGCAGTGAGCGCAAC
GCAATTAATGTGAGTTAGCTCACTCATTAGGCACCCCAGGCTTTACACTTTATGCTTCCGGCTCGTATGT
TGTGTGGAATTGTGAGCGGATAACAATTTCACACAGGAAACAGCTATGACATGATTACGAATTTCACAAA
TAAAGCATTTTTTTCACTGCATTCTAGTTGTGGTTTGTCCAAACTCATCAATGTATCTTATCATGTCTGG
ATCAACTGGATAACTCAAGCTAACCAAAATCATCCCAAACTTCCCACCCCATACCCTATTACCACTGCCA
ATTACCTGTGGTTTCATTTACTCTAAACCTGTGATTCCTCTGAATTATTTTCATTTTAAAGAAATTGTAT
TTGTTAAATATGTACTACAAACTTAGTAGT
Features (pLannotate 1.2.2; 27 found; start..end, strand, type, name):
    377..634     +  LTR            5' LTR (truncated): truncated 5' long terminal repeat (LTR) from HIV-1
    681..806     +  misc_feature   HIV-1 Ψ: packaging signal of human immunodeficiency virus type 1
    790..1128    +  CDS            HIV-1 gag (fragment): gag protein from human immunodeficiency virus 1; gag
   1303..1536    +  misc_feature   RRE: The Rev response element (RRE) of HIV-1 allows for Rev-dependent mRNA export from the nucleus to the cytoplasm.
   1913..2013    +  CDS            Rev (fragment): human immunodeficiency virus 1 (HIV-1) Rev protein; rev; enhances nuclear export of unspliced and incompletely spliced viral mRNAs
   2058..2175    +  misc_feature   cPPT/CTS: central polypurine tract and central termination sequence of HIV-1
   2223..3401    +  promoter       EF-1α promoter: strong constitutive promoter for human elongation factor EF-1α
   3422..3442    +  protein_bind   attB1: mutant version of attB; core recombination site for the Gateway® BP reaction BP Clonase™
   3448..7212    +  CDS            ERBB2: ERBB2_HUMAN - Also known as HER2, MLN19, NEU, NGL. Experimental evidence at protein level: Swiss-Prot protein existence level 1. In the nucleus is involved in transcriptional regulation. Associates with the 5'-TCAAATTC-3' sequence in the PTGS2/COX-2 promoter and activates its transcription. Implicated in transcriptional activation of CDKN1A; the function involves STAT3 and SRC. Involved in the transcription of rRNA genes by RNA Pol I and enhances protein synthesis and cell growth. From Homo sapiens (Human).
   7217..7241    -  protein_bind   attB2: mutant version of attB; recombination site for the Gateway® BP reaction BP Clonase™
   7294..7335    +  CDS            V5 tag: epitope tag from simian virus 5
   7461..7923    +  misc_feature   IRES: internal ribosome entry site (IRES) of the encephalomyocarditis virus (EMCV)
   7937..8656    +  CDS            EGFP: the original enhanced GFP (Yang et al., 1996) mammalian codon-optimized
   8670..9258    +  misc_feature   WPRE: woodchuck hepatitis virus posttranscriptional regulatory element
   9266..9331    +  CDS            nef (fragment): NEF_HV1Z2 - Experimental evidence at protein level: Swiss-Prot protein existence level 1. Extracellular Nef protein targets CD4(+) T-lymphocytes for apoptosis by interacting with CXCR4 surface receptors. From Human immunodeficiency virus type 1 group M subtype D (isolate Z2/CDC-Z34) (HIV-1).
   9333..9566    +  LTR            3' LTR (ΔU3): self-inactivating 3' long terminal repeat (LTR) from HIV-1
   9771..9875    +  promoter       AmpR promoter: bla
   9876..10736   +  CDS            AmpR: β-lactamase; bla; confers resistance to ampicillin, carbenicillin, and related antibiotics
  10907..11495   +  rep_origin     ori: high-copy-number ColE1/pMB1/pBR322/pUC origin of replication
  11678..11732   +  CDS            lacI (fragment): lac repressor; lacI; The lac repressor binds to the lac operator to inhibit transcription in E. coli. This inhibition can be relieved by adding lactose or isopropyl-β-D-thiogalactopyranoside (IPTG).
  11738..11831   +  rep_origin     SV40 ori (fragment): SV40 origin of replication
  11856..11893   +  CDS            lacI (fragment): lac repressor; lacI; The lac repressor binds to the lac operator to inhibit transcription in E. coli. This inhibition can be relieved by adding lactose or isopropyl-β-D-thiogalactopyranoside (IPTG).
  11906..11927   +  protein_bind   CAP binding site: CAP binding activates transcription in the presence of cAMP. E. coli catabolite activator protein
  11942..11972   +  promoter       lac promoter: promoter for the E. coli lac operon
  11976..11998   +  protein_bind   lac operator (fragment): The lac repressor binds to the lac operator to inhibit transcription in E. coli. This inhibition can be relieved by adding lactose or isopropyl-β-D-thiogalactopyranoside (IPTG). lac repressor encoded by lacI
  12030..12113   +  polyA_signal   SV40 poly(A) signal (fragment): SV40 polyadenylation signal
  12280..329     +  CDS            nef (fragment) (across the origin): NEF_HV1BR - Experimental evidence at protein level: Swiss-Prot protein existence level 1. Extracellular Nef protein targets CD4(+) T-lymphocytes for apoptosis by interacting with CXCR4 surface receptors (PubMed:14990729). From Human immunodeficiency virus type 1 group M subtype B (isolate BRU/LAI) (HIV-1).
