[The description below was written by a language model from this plasmid's Addgene catalogue record and pLannotate feature annotations shown in this document.]
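Description:
pHAGE-ERBB2-D769H is an HIV-1-derived lentiviral expression plasmid built on the pHAGE backbone for delivering a mutant human ERBB2 (HER2) receptor tyrosine kinase into mammalian cells. In bacteria it is maintained through a high-copy ColE1/pUC-type origin and selected with ampicillin via the β-lactamase gene. The viral portion carries a truncated 5' LTR, the Ψ packaging signal with an adjoining gag fragment, the Rev response element for Rev-dependent nuclear export of the genomic RNA, and the cPPT/CTS element. It ends in a ΔU3 self-inactivating 3' LTR, so the integrated provirus lacks LTR promoter activity. Short nef, rev, lac and SV40 fragments flagged in the annotation appear to be backbone remnants rather than functional units.

The payload lies between the cPPT and the 3' LTR. A constitutive human EF-1α promoter drives the ERBB2 open reading frame carrying the D769H substitution, which was introduced by Gateway recombination and is therefore flanked by attB1 and attB2 sites. A V5 epitope tag is annotated just downstream of attB2; whether it is fused in frame to ERBB2 depends on the absence of a stop codon in the insert, which the record does not state. An EMCV IRES then allows EGFP to be translated from the same transcript, marking transduced cells, and a WPRE enhances transcript expression. The construct comes from a collection made to systematically annotate the function of somatic cancer mutations, and it is suited to stable expression of this ERBB2 variant for comparison with wild-type or other alleles in cell-based assays.
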