Addgene plasmid #116327: pHAGE-ERBB2-D769H
Purpose: Lentiviral expression of ERBB2 D769H
Depositing lab: Gordon Mills & Kenneth Scott. Depositing organization: Baylor College of Medicine. Publication: Systematic Functional Annotation of Somatic Mutations in Cancer. Ng PK, Li J, Jeong KJ, Shao S, Chen H, Tsang YH, Sengupta S, Wang Z, Bhavana VH, Tran R, Soewito S, Minussi DC, Moreno D, Kong K, Dogruluk T, Lu H, Gao J, Tokheim C, Zhou DC, Johnson AM, Zeng J, Ip CKM, Ju Z, Wester M, Yu S, Li Y, Vellano CP, Schultz N, Karchin R, Ding L, Lu Y, Cheung LWT, Chen K, Shaw KR, Meric-Bernstam F, Scott KL, Yi S, Sahni N, Liang H, Mills GB. Cancer Cell. 2018 Mar 12;33(3):450-462.e10. doi: 10.1016/j.ccell.2018.01.021. PubMed 29533785.
Backbone
  Vector backbone: pHAGE
  Vector type: Lentiviral
Growth in bacteria
  Bacterial resistance: Ampicillin, 100 μg/mL
  Growth temperature: 37°C
  Growth strain: Stbl3
  Copy number: High Copy
Gene/Insert
  Gene/Insert name: ERBB2
  Species: H. sapiens (human)
  Mutation: D769H
  Entrez Gene: ERBB2 (a.k.a. CD340, HER-2, HER-2/neu, HER2, MLN 19, MLN-19, NEU, NGL, TKR1, VSCN2, c-ERB-2, c-ERB2, p185(erbB2))
  Cloning method: Gateway Cloning
Terms and licenses: Academic/Nonprofit Terms; Industry Terms: Not Available to Industry
How to cite: pHAGE-ERBB2-D769H was a gift from Gordon Mills & Kenneth Scott (Addgene plasmid # 116327 ; http://n2t.net/addgene:116327 ; RRID:Addgene_116327)
