>Addgene plasmid #116327 | pHAGE-ERBB2-D769H | depositor partial sequence | sequence record 219201 | insert
ATGGAGCTGGCGGCCTTGTGCCGCTGGGGGCTCCTCCTCGCCCTCTTGCCCCCCGGAGCCGCGAGCACCC
AAGTGTGCACCGGCACAGACATGAAGCTGCGGCTCCCTGCCAGTCCCGAGACCCACCTGGACATGCTCCG
CCACCTCTACCAGGGCTGCCAGGTGGTGCAGGGAAACCTGGAACTCACCTACCTGCCCACCAATGCCAGC
CTGTCCTTCCTGCAGGATATCCAGGAGGTGCAGGGCTACGTGCTCATCGCTCACAACCAAGTGAGGCAGG
TCCCACTGCAGAGGCTGCGGATTGTGCGAGGCACCCAGCTCTTTGAGGACAACTATGCCCTGGCCGTGCT
AGACAATGGAGACCCGCTGAACAATACCACCCCTGTCACAGGGGCCTCCCCAGGAGGCCTGCGGGAGCTG
CAGCTTCGAAGCCTCACAGAGATCTTGAAAGGAGGGGTCTTGATCCAGCGGAACCCCCAGCTCTGCTACC
AGGACACGATTTTGTGGAAGGACATCTTCCACAAGAACAACCAGCTGGCTCTCACACTGATAGACACCAA
CCGCTCTCGGGCCTGCCACCCCTGTTCTCCGATGTGTAAGGGCTCCCGCTGCTGGGGAGAGAGTTCTGAG
GATTGTCAGAGCCTGACGCGCACTGTCTGTGCCGGTGGCTGTGCCCGCTGCAAGGGGCCACTGCCCACTG
ACTGCTGCCATGAGCAGTGTGCTGCCGGCTGCACGGGCCCCAAGCACTCTGACTGCCTGGCCTGCCTCCA
CTTCAACCACAGTGGCATCTGTGAGCTGCACTGCCCAGCCCTGGTCACCTACAACACAGACACGTTTGAG
TCCATGCCCAATCCCGAGGGCCGGTATACATTCGGCGCCAGCTGTGTGACTGCCTGTCCCTACAACTACC
TTTCTACGGACGTGGGATCCTGCACCCTCGTCTGCCCCCTGCACAACCAAGAGGTGACAGCAGAGGATGG
AACACAGCGGTGTGAGAAGTGCAGCAAGCCCTGTGCCCGAGTGTGCTATGGTCTGGGCATGGAGCACTTG
CGAGAGGTGAGGGCAGTTACCAGTGCCAATATCCAGGAGTTTGCTGGCTGCAAGAAGATCTTTGGGAGCC
TGGCATTTCTGCCGGAGAGCTTTGATGGGGACCCAGCCTCCAACACTGCCCCGCTCCAGCCAGAGCAGCT
CCAAGTGTTTGAGACTCTGGAAGAGATCACAGGTTACCTATACATCTCAGCATGGCCGGACAGCCTGCCT
GACCTCAGCGTCTTCCAGAACCTGCAAGTAATCCGGGGACGAATTCTGCACAATGGCGCCTACTCGCTGA
CCCTGCAAGGGCTGGGCATCAGCTGGCTGGGGCTGCGCTCACTGAGGGAACTGGGCAGTGGACTGGCCCT
CATCCACCATAACACCCACCTCTGCTTCGTGCACACGGTGCCCTGGGACCAGCTCTTTCGGAACCCGCAC
CAAGCTCTGCTCCACACTGCCAACCGGCCAGAGGACGAGTGTGTGGGCGAGGGCCTGGCCTGCCACCAGC
TGTGCGCCCGAGGGCACTGCTGGGGTCCAGGGCCCACCCAGTGTGTCAACTGCAGCCAGTTCCTTCGGGG
CCAGGAGTGCGTGGAGGAATGCCGAGTACTGCAGGGGCTCCCCAGGGAGTATGTGAATGCCAGGCACTGT
TTGCCGTGCCACCCTGAGTGTCAGCCCCAGAATGGCTCAGTGACCTGTTTTGGACCGGAGGCTGACCAGT
GTGTGGCCTGTGCCCACTATAAGGACCCTCCCTTCTGCGTGGCCCGCTGCCCCAGCGGTGTGAAACCTGA
CCTCTCCTACATGCCCATCTGGAAGTTTCCAGATGAGGAGGGCGCATGCCAGCCTTGCCCCATCAACTGC
ACCCACTCCTGTGTGGACCTGGATGACAAGGGCTGCCCCGCCGAGCAGAGAGCCAGCCCTCTGACGTCCA
TCATCTCTGCGGTGGTTGGCATTCTGCTGGTCGTGGTCTTGGGGGTGGTCTTTGGGATCCTCATCAAGCG
ACGGCAGCAGAAGATCCGGAAGTACACGATGCGGAGACTGCTGCAGGAAACGGAGCTGGTGGAGCCGCTG
ACACCTAGCGGAGCGATGCCCAACCAGGCGCAGATGCGGATCCTGAAAGAGACGGAGCTGAGGAAGGTGA
AGGTGCTTGGATCTGGCGCTTTTGGCACAGTCTACAAGGGCATCTGGATCCCTGATGGGGAGAATGTGAA
AATTCCAGTGGCCATCAAAGTGTTGAGGGAAAACACATCCCCCAAAGCCAACAAAGAAATCTTACACGAA
GCATACGTGATGGCTGGTGTGGGCTCCCCATATGTCTCCCGCCTTCTGGGCATCTGCCTGACATCCACGG
TGCAGCTGGTGACACAGCTTATGCCCTATGGCTGCCTCTTAGACCATGTCCGGGAAAACCGCGGACGCCT
GGGCTCCCAGGACCTGCTGAACTGGTGTATGCAGATTGCCAAGGGGATGAGCTACCTGGAGGATGTGCGG
CTCGTACACAGGGACTTGGCCGCTCGGAACGTGCTGGTCAAGAGTCCCAACCATGTCAAAATTACAGACT
TCGGGCTGGCTCGGCTGCTGGACATTGACGAGACAGAGTACCATGCAGATGGGGGCAAGGTGCCCATCAA
GTGGATGGCGCTGGAGTCCATTCTCCGCCGGCGGTTCACCCACCAGAGTGATGTGTGGAGTTATGGTGTG
ACTGTGTGGGAGCTGATGACTTTTGGGGCCAAACCTTACGATGGGATCCCAGCCCGGGAGATCCCTGACC
TGCTGGAAAAGGGGGAGCGGCTGCCCCAGCCCCCCATCTGCACCATTGATGTCTACATGATCATGGTCAA
ATGTTGGATGATTGACTCTGAATGTCGGCCAAGATTCCGGGAGTTGGTGTCTGAATTCTCCCGCATGGCC
AGGGACCCCCAGCGCTTTGTGGTCATCCAGAATGAGGACTTGGGCCCAGCCAGTCCCTTGGACAGCACCT
TCTACCGCTCACTGCTGGAGGACGATGACATGGGGGACCTGGTGGATGCTGAGGAGTATCTGGTACCCCA
GCAGGGCTTCTTCTGTCCAGACCCTGCCCCGGGCGCTGGGGGCATGGTCCACCACAGGCACCGCAGCTCA
TCTACCAGGAGTGGCGGTGGGGACCTGACACTAGGGCTGGAGCCCTCTGAAGAGGAGGCCCCCAGGTCTC
CACTGGCACCCTCCGAAGGGGCTGGCTCCGATGTATTTGATGGTGACCTGGGAATGGGGGCAGCCAAGGG
GCTGCAAAGCCTCCCCACACATGACCCCAGCCCTCTACAGCGGTACAGTGAGGACCCCACAGTACCCCTG
CCCTCTGAGACTGATGGCTACGTTGCCCCCCTGACCTGCAGCCCCCAGCCTGAATATGTGAACCAGCCAG
ATGTTCGGCCCCAGCCCCCTTCGCCCCGAGAGGGCCCTCTGCCTGCTGCCCGACCTGCTGGTGCCACTCT
GGAAAGGCCCAAGACTCTCTCCCCAGGGAAGAATGGGGTCGTCAAAGACGTTTTTGCCTTTGGGGGTGCC
GTGGAGAACCCCGAGTACTTGACACCCCAGGGAGGAGCTGCCCCTCAGCCCCACCCTCCTCCTGCCTTCA
GCCCAGCCTTCGACAACCTCTATTACTGGGACCAGGACCCACCAGAGCGGGGGGCTCCACCCAGCACCTT
CAAAGGGACACCTACGGCAGAGAACCCAGAGTACCTGGGTCTGGACGTGCCAGTGTGA
